Addgene plasmid #110411: tet-pLKO.puro_shHuR CDS
Purpose: TRCN0000276129 (Target CGAGCTCAGAGGTGATCAAAG), silence human ELAVL1 (HuR) gene, doxycycline inducible, puromycin selection
Depositing lab: Sandra Martha Gomes Dias. Depositing organization: Centro Nacional de Pesquisa em Energia e Materiais (CNPEM).
Backbone
  Vector backbone: Tet-pLKO-puro
  Backbone manufacturer: #21915
  Backbone size w/o insert (bp): 10633
  Total vector size (bp): 8816
  Vector type: Mammalian Expression, Lentiviral, RNAi
  Selectable markers: Puromycin
Growth in bacteria
  Bacterial resistance: Ampicillin, 100 μg/mL
  Growth temperature: 37°C
  Growth strain: NEB Stable
  Copy number: High Copy
Gene/Insert
  Gene/Insert name: ELAVL1 (HuR)
  gRNA/shRNA sequence: CGAGCTCAGAGGTGATCAAAG
  Species: H. sapiens (human)
  Promoter: H1/TO (RNA PolIII)
  Cloning method: Restriction Enzyme; 5′ cloning site AgeI (destroyed during cloning); 3′ cloning site EcoRI (not destroyed)
  Sequencing primers: 5′ GACAGAGACAGATCCATTCG
Terms and licenses: Academic/Nonprofit Terms; Industry Terms: Not Available to Industry
Depositor comments: See Addgene's pLKO family protocol http://www.addgene.org/plko on how to use the pLKO family vectors. Plasmid grows more slowly than standard plasmids.
How to cite: tet-pLKO.puro_shHuR CDS was a gift from Sandra Martha Gomes Dias (Addgene plasmid # 110411 ; http://n2t.net/addgene:110411 ; RRID:Addgene_110411)
