[The description below was written by a language model from this plasmid's Addgene catalogue record and pLannotate feature annotations shown in this document.]
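Description:
tet-pLKO.puro_shHuR CDS is a lentiviral RNAi plasmid built on the Tet-pLKO-puro backbone for doxycycline-inducible knockdown of human ELAVL1, the gene encoding the RNA-binding protein HuR. It carries a short hairpin derived from a TRC library clone, which the construct name indicates is directed against the coding sequence, cloned between the AgeI and EcoRI sites (AgeI was destroyed in the process). The finished plasmid is 8,816 bp, smaller than the listed empty backbone, which is consistent with the hairpin replacing a larger stuffer fragment, although the record does not say so explicitly. In bacteria it is maintained through a high-copy ColE1/pUC-type origin with ampicillin resistance; an f1 origin and remnants of lac and phage promoter elements are also present in the backbone. The depositor notes that it grows more slowly than typical plasmids.

The viral portion has a third-generation, self-inactivating layout: an RSV promoter fused to a truncated HIV-1 5' LTR drives genomic RNA production in packaging cells, followed by the Ψ packaging signal, RRE, cPPT/CTS and a ΔU3 3' LTR. The shRNA is transcribed by RNA polymerase III from an H1 promoter variant containing tet operator sites (H1/TO). A separate hPGK promoter, followed by a β-globin intron, expresses TetR and, via an EMCV IRES, puromycin N-acetyltransferase from a single transcript. TetR binds the operators and keeps the hairpin silent. Doxycycline releases the repressor and allows shRNA expression. Because regulator, selection marker and hairpin all sit in one vector, transduced cells can be selected with puromycin and HuR depletion then switched on as needed, which is useful for studying loss of HuR function in human cells.
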