Features (pLannotate 1.2.2; 29 found; start..end, strand, type, name):
      1..227     +  promoter       RSV promoter: Rous sarcoma virus enhancer/promoter
    228..408     +  LTR            5' LTR (truncated): truncated 5' long terminal repeat (LTR) from HIV-1
    455..580     +  misc_feature   HIV-1 Ψ: packaging signal of human immunodeficiency virus type 1
    564..927     +  CDS            HIV-1 gag (fragment): gag protein from human immunodeficiency virus 1; gag
   1073..1306    +  misc_feature   RRE: The Rev response element (RRE) of HIV-1 allows for Rev-dependent mRNA export from the nucleus to the cytoplasm.
   1683..1783    +  CDS            Rev (fragment): human immunodeficiency virus 1 (HIV-1) Rev protein; rev; enhances nuclear export of unspliced and incompletely spliced viral mRNAs
   1824..1918    +  promoter       H1-2O2 promoter: doxycycline-inducible variant of the human H1 RNA promoter (Henriksen et al., 2007)
   2019..2136    +  misc_feature   cPPT/CTS: central polypurine tract and central termination sequence of HIV-1
   2185..2695    +  promoter       hPGK promoter: human phosphoglycerate kinase 1 promoter
   2704..3276    +  intron         β-globin intron: intron from rabbit β-globin gene
   3331..3349    +  promoter       T7 promoter: promoter for bacteriophage T7 RNA polymerase
   3360..3980    +  CDS            tetR: TETR2_ECOLX - Experimental evidence at protein level: Swiss-Prot protein existence level 1. TetR is the repressor of the tetracycline resistance element; its N-terminal region forms a helix-turn-helix structure and binds DNA. Binding of tetracycline to TetR reduces the repressor affinity for the tetracycline resistance gene (tetA) promoter operator sites. From Escherichia coli.
   4126..4588    +  misc_feature   IRES: internal ribosome entry site (IRES) of the encephalomyocarditis virus (EMCV)
   4608..5207    +  CDS            PuroR: puromycin N-acetyltransferase; pac from Streptomyces alboniger; confers resistance to puromycin
   5250..5333    +  CDS            nef (fragment): NEF_HV1Z2 - Experimental evidence at protein level: Swiss-Prot protein existence level 1. Extracellular Nef protein targets CD4(+) T-lymphocytes for apoptosis by interacting with CXCR4 surface receptors. From Human immunodeficiency virus type 1 group M subtype D (isolate Z2/CDC-Z34) (HIV-1).
   5335..5568    +  LTR            3' LTR (ΔU3): self-inactivating 3' long terminal repeat (LTR) from HIV-1
   5640..5761    +  polyA_signal   SV40 poly(A) signal: SV40 polyadenylation signal
   5801..5936    +  rep_origin     SV40 ori: SV40 origin of replication
   5957..5975    -  promoter       T7 promoter: promoter for bacteriophage T7 RNA polymerase
   5983..6138    +  CDS            lacZα (fragment): LacZα fragment of β-galactosidase; lacZ fragment
   6143..6571    +  rep_origin     f1 ori (sequence partly withheld): f1 bacteriophage origin of replication; arrow indicates direction of (+) strand synthesis
   6624..6728    +  promoter       AmpR promoter: bla
   6729..7589    +  CDS            AmpR: β-lactamase; bla; confers resistance to ampicillin, carbenicillin, and related antibiotics
   7760..8348    +  rep_origin     ori: high-copy-number ColE1/pMB1/pBR322/pUC origin of replication
   8531..8623    +  CDS            lacI (fragment): lac repressor; lacI; The lac repressor binds to the lac operator to inhibit transcription in E. coli. This inhibition can be relieved by adding lactose or isopropyl-β-D-thiogalactopyranoside (IPTG).
   8636..8657    +  protein_bind   CAP binding site: CAP binding activates transcription in the presence of cAMP. E. coli catabolite activator protein
   8672..8702    +  promoter       lac promoter: promoter for the E. coli lac operon
   8710..8726    +  protein_bind   lac operator: The lac repressor binds to the lac operator to inhibit transcription in E. coli. This inhibition can be relieved by adding lactose or isopropyl-β-D-thiogalactopyranoside (IPTG). lac repressor encoded by lacI
   8771..8789    +  promoter       T3 promoter: promoter for bacteriophage T3 RNA polymerase
>Addgene plasmid #110411 | tet-pLKO.puro_shHuR CDS | addgene full sequence | sequence record 213311 | Addgene NGS Result
TGTAGTCTTATGCAATACTCTTGTAGTCTTGCAACATGGTAACGATGAGTTAGCAACATGCCTTACAAGG
AGAGAAAAAGCACCGTGCATGCCGATTGGTGGAAGTAAGGTGGTACGATCGTGCCTTATTAGGAAGGCAA
CAGACGGGTCTGACATGGATTGGACGAACCACTGAATTGCCGCATTGCAGAGATATTGTATTTAAGTGCC
TAGCTCGATACATAAACGGGTCTCTCTGGTTAGACCAGATCTGAGCCTGGGAGCTCTCTGGCTAACTAGG
GAACCCACTGCTTAAGCCTCAATAAAGCTTGCCTTGAGTGCTTCAAGTAGTGTGTGCCCGTCTGTTGTGT
GACTCTGGTAACTAGAGATCCCTCAGACCCTTTTAGTCAGTGTGGAAAATCTCTAGCAGTGGCGCCCGAA
CAGGGACTTGAAAGCGAAAGGGAAACCAGAGGAGCTCTCTCGACGCAGGACTCGGCTTGCTGAAGCGCGC
ACGGCAAGAGGCGAGGGGCGGCGACTGGTGAGTACGCCAAAAATTTTGACTAGCGGAGGCTAGAAGGAGA
GAGATGGGTGCGAGAGCGTCAGTATTAAGCGGGGGAGAATTAGATCGCGATGGGAAAAAATTCGGTTAAG
GCCAGGGGGAAAGAAAAAATATAAATTAAAACATATAGTATGGGCAAGCAGGGAGCTAGAACGATTCGCA
GTTAATCCTGGCCTGTTAGAAACATCAGAAGGCTGTAGACAAATACTGGGACAGCTACAACCATCCCTTC
AGACAGGATCAGAAGAACTTAGATCATTATATAATACAGTAGCAACCCTCTATTGTGTGCATCAAAGGAT
AGAGATAAAAGACACCAAGGAAGCTTTAGACAAGATAGAGGAAGAGCAAAACAAAAGTAAGACCACCGCA
CAGCAAGCGGCCGCTGATCTTCAGACCTGGAGGAGGAGATATGAGGGACAATTGGAGAAGTGAATTATAT
AAATATAAAGTAGTAAAAATTGAACCATTAGGAGTAGCACCCACCAAGGCAAAGAGAAGAGTGGTGCAGA
GAGAAAAAAGAGCAGTGGGAATAGGAGCTTTGTTCCTTGGGTTCTTGGGAGCAGCAGGAAGCACTATGGG
CGCAGCGTCAATGACGCTGACGGTACAGGCCAGACAATTATTGTCTGGTATAGTGCAGCAGCAGAACAAT
TTGCTGAGGGCTATTGAGGCGCAACAGCATCTGTTGCAACTCACAGTCTGGGGCATCAAGCAGCTCCAGG
CAAGAATCCTGGCTGTGGAAAGATACCTAAAGGATCAACAGCTCCTGGGGATTTGGGGTTGCTCTGGAAA
ACTCATTTGCACCACTGCTGTGCCTTGGAATGCTAGTTGGAGTAATAAATCTCTGGAACAGATTTGGAAT
CACACGACCTGGATGGAGTGGGACAGAGAAATTAACAATTACACAAGCTTAATACACTCCTTAATTGAAG
AATCGCAAAACCAGCAAGAAAAGAATGAACAAGAATTATTGGAATTAGATAAATGGGCAAGTTTGTGGAA
TTGGTTTAACATAACAAATTGGCTGTGGTATATAAAATTATTCATAATGATAGTAGGAGGCTTGGTAGGT
TTAAGAATAGTTTTTGCTGTACTTTCTATAGTGAATAGAGTTAGGCAGGGATATTCACCATTATCGTTTC
AGACCCACCTCCCAACCCCGAGGGGACCCGACAGGCCCGAAGGAATAGAAGAAGAAGGTGGAGAGAGAGA
CAGAGACAGATCCATTCGATTAGTGAACGGATCTCGACGGTATCGATCACGAGACTAGCCTCGAGCGGCC
GCAATATTTGCATGTCGCTATGTGTTCTGGGAAATCACCATAAACGTGAAATCCCTATCAGTGATAGAGA
CTTATAAGTTCCCTATCAGTGATAGAGACACCGGCGAGCTCAGAGGTGATCAAAGCTCGAGCTTTGATCA
CCTCTGAGCTCGTTTTTGAATTCTCGACCTCGAGACAAATGGCAGTATTCATCCACAATTTTAAAAGAAA
AGGGGGGATTGGGGGGTACAGTGCAGGGGAAAGAATAGTAGACATAATAGCAACAGACATACAAACTAAA
GAATTACAAAAACAAATTACAAAAATTCAAAATTTTCGGGTTTATTACAGGGACAGCAGAGATCCACTTT
GGCCGCGGCTCGAGGGGGTTGGGGTTGCGCCTTTTCCAAGGCAGCCCTGGGTTTGCGCAGGGACGCGGCT
GCTCTGGGCGTGGTTCCGGGAAACGCAGCGGCGCCGACCCTGGGTCTCGCACATTCTTCACGTCCGTTCG
CAGCGTCACCCGGATCTTCGCCGCTACCCTTGTGGGCCCCCCGGCGACGCTTCCTGCTCCGCCCCTAAGT
CGGGAAGGTTCCTTGCGGTTCGCGGCGTGCCGGACGTGACAAACGGAAGCCGCACGTCTCACTAGTACCC
TCGCAGACGGACAGCGCCAGGGAGCAATGGCAGCGCGCCGACCGCGATGGGCTGTGGCCAATAGCGGCTG
CTCAGCAGGGCGCGCCGAGAGCAGCGGCCGGGAAGGGGCGGTGCGGGAGGCGGGGTGTGGGGCGGTAGTG
TGGGCCCTGTTCCTGCCCGCGCGGTGTTCCGCATTCTGCAAGCCTCCGGAGCGCACGTCGGCAGTCGGCT
CCCTCGTTGACCGAATCACCGACCTCTCTCCCCAGGGGGATCTGTGAGTTTGGGGACCCTTGATTGTTCT
TTCTTTTTCGCTATTGTAAAATTCATGTTATATGGAGGGGGCAAAGTTTTCAGGGTGTTGTTTAGAATGG
GAAGATGTCCCTTGTATCACCATGGACCCTCATGATAATTTTGTTTCTTTCACTTTCTACTCTGTTGACA
ACCATTGTCTCCTCTTATTTTCTTTTCATTTTCTGTAACTTTTTCGTTAAACTTTAGCTTGCATTTGTAA
CGAATTTTTAAATTCACTTTTGTTTATTTGTCAGATTGTAAGTACTTTCTCTAATCACTTTTTTTTCAAG
GCAATCAGGGTATATTATATTGTACTTCAGCACAGTTTTAGAGAACAATTGTTATAATTAAATGATAAGG
TAGAATATTTCTGCATATAAATTCTGGCTGGCGTGGAAATATTCTTATTGGTAGAAACAACTACATCCTG
GTCATCATCCTGCCTTTCTCTTTATGGTTACAATGATATACACTGTTTGAGATGAGGATAAAATACTCTG
AGTCCAAACCGGGCCCCTCTGCTAACCATGTTCATGCCTTCTTCTTTTTCCTACAGCTCCTGGGCAACGT
GCTGGTTATTGTGCTGTCTCATCATTTTGGCAAAGAATTGTAATACGACTCACTATAGGGCGAATTGATA
TGTCTAGATTAGATAAAAGTAAAGTGATTAACAGCGCATTAGAGCTGCTTAATGAGGTCGGAATCGAAGG
TTTAACAACCCGTAAACTCGCCCAGAAGCTAGGTGTAGAGCAGCCTACATTGTATTGGCATGTAAAAAAT
AAGCGGGCTTTGCTCGACGCCTTAGCCATTGAGATGTTAGATAGGCACCATACTCACTTTTGCCCTTTAG
AAGGGGAAAGCTGGCAAGATTTTTTACGTAATAACGCTAAAAGTTTTAGATGTGCTTTACTAAGTCATCG
CGATGGAGCAAAAGTACATTTAGGTACACGGCCTACAGAAAAACAGTATGAAACTCTCGAAAATCAATTA
GCCTTTTTATGCCAACAAGGTTTTTCACTAGAGAATGCATTATATGCACTCAGCGCTGTGGGGCATTTTA
CTTTAGGTTGCGTATTGGAAGATCAAGAGCATCAAGTCGCTAAAGAAGAAAGGGAAACACCTACTACTGA
TAGTATGCCGCCATTATTACGACAAGCTATCGAATTATTTGATCACCAAGGTGCAGAGCCAGCCTTCTTA
TTCGGCCTTGAATTGATCATATGCGGATTAGAAAAACAACTTAAATGTGAAAGTGGGTCCGCGTACAGCG
GCTCCCGGGAGTTCTAGGGATCTGCCCCTCTCCCTCCCCCCCCCCTAACGTTACTGGCCGAAGCCGCTTG
GAATAAGGCCGGTGTGCGTTTGTCTATATGTTATTTTCCACCATATTGCCGTCTTTTGGCAATGTGAGGG
CCCGGAAACCTGGCCCTGTCTTCTTGACGAGCATTCCTAGGGGTCTTTCCCCTCTCGCCAAAGGAATGCA
AGGTCTGTTGAATGTCGTGAAGGAAGCAGTTCCTCTGGAAGCTTCTTGAAGACAAACAACGTCTGTAGCG
ACCCTTTGCAGGCAGCGGAACCCCCCACCTGGCGACAGGTGCCTCTGCGGCCAAAAGCCACGTGTATAAG
ATACACCTGCAAAGGCGGCACAACCCCAGTGCCACGTTGTGAGTTGGATAGTTGTGGAAAGAGTCAAATG
GCTCTCCTCAAGCGTATTCAACAAGGGGCTGAAGGATGCCCAGAAGGTACCCCATTGTATGGGATCTGAT
CTGGGGCCTCGGTGCACATGCTTTACATGTGTTTAGTCGAGGTTAAAAAAACGTCTAGGCCCCCCGAACC
ACGGGGACGTGGTTTTCCTTTGAAAAACACGATGATAAGGATCCACCGGAGCTTACCATGACCGAGTACA
AGCCCACGGTGCGCCTCGCCACCCGCGACGACGTCCCCAGGGCCGTACGCACCCTCGCCGCCGCGTTCGC
CGACTACCCCGCCACGCGCCACACCGTCGATCCGGACCGCCACATCGAGCGGGTCACCGAGCTGCAAGAA
CTCTTCCTCACGCGCGTCGGGCTCGACATCGGCAAGGTGTGGGTCGCGGACGACGGCGCCGCGGTGGCGG
TCTGGACCACGCCGGAGAGCGTCGAAGCGGGGGCGGTGTTCGCCGAGATCGGCCCGCGCATGGCCGAGTT
GAGCGGTTCCCGGCTGGCCGCGCAGCAACAGATGGAAGGCCTCCTGGCGCCGCACCGGCCCAAGGAGCCC
GCGTGGTTCCTGGCCACCGTCGGCGTCTCGCCCGACCACCAGGGCAAGGGTCTGGGCAGCGCCGTCGTGC
TCCCCGGAGTGGAGGCGGCCGAGCGCGCCGGGGTGCCCGCCTTCCTGGAGACCTCCGCGCCCCGCAACCT
CCCCTTCTACGAGCGGCTCGGCTTCACCGTCACCGCCGACGTCGAGGTGCCCGAAGGACCGCGCACCTGG
TGCATGACCCGCAAGCCCGGTGCCTGACGCCCGCCCCACGACCCGCAGCGCCCGACCGAAAGGAGCGCAC
GACCCCATGCATCGGTACCTTTAAGACCAATGACTTACAAGGCAGCTGTAGATCTTAGCCACTTTTTAAA
AGAAAAGGGGGGACTGGAAGGGCTAATTCACTCCCAACGAAGACAAGATCTGCTTTTTGCTTGTACTGGG
TCTCTCTGGTTAGACCAGATCTGAGCCTGGGAGCTCTCTGGCTAACTAGGGAACCCACTGCTTAAGCCTC
AATAAAGCTTGCCTTGAGTGCTTCAAGTAGTGTGTGCCCGTCTGTTGTGTGACTCTGGTAACTAGAGATC
CCTCAGACCCTTTTAGTCAGTGTGGAAAATCTCTAGCAGTAGTAGTTCATGTCATCTTATTATTCAGTAT
TTATAACTTGCAAAGAAATGAATATCAGAGAGTGAGAGGAACTTGTTTATTGCAGCTTATAATGGTTACA
AATAAAGCAATAGCATCACAAATTTCACAAATAAAGCATTTTTTTCACTGCATTCTAGTTGTGGTTTGTC
CAAACTCATCAATGTATCTTATCATGTCTGGCTCTAGCTATCCCGCCCCTAACTCCGCCCATCCCGCCCC
TAACTCCGCCCAGTTCCGCCCATTCTCCGCCCCATGGCTGACTAATTTTTTTTATTTATGCAGAGGCCGA
GGCCGCCTCGGCCTCTGAGCTATTCCAGAAGTAGTGAGGAGGCTTTTTTGGAGGCCTAGGGACGTACCCA
ATTCGCCCTATAGTGAGTCGTATTACGCGCGCTCACTGGCCGTCGTTTTACAACGTCGTGACTGGGAAAA
CCCTGGCGTTACCCAACTTAATCGCCTTGCAGCACATCCCCCTTTCGCCAGCTGGCGTAATAGCGAAGAG
GCCCGCACCGATCGCCCTTCCCAACAGTTGCGCAGCCTGAATGGCGAATGGG
[124 nt withheld, positions 6143-6266]
C
[91 nt withheld, positions 6268-6358]
A
[49 nt withheld, positions 6360-6408]
CCTTTGACGTTGGAGTCCACGTTCTTT
[37 nt withheld, positions 6436-6472]
ACCCTATCTCGGTCTATTCTTTTGATTTATAAGGGATTTTGCCGATTTCGGCCTATTGGTTAAAAAATGA
GCTGATTTAACAAAAATTTAACGCGAATTTTAACAAAATATTAACGCTTACAATTTAGGTGGCACTTTTC
GGGGAAATGTGCGCGGAACCCCTATTTGTTTATTTTTCTAAATACATTCAAATATGTATCCGCTCATGAG
ACAATAACCCTGATAAATGCTTCAATAATATTGAAAAAGGAAGAGTATGAGTATTCAACATTTCCGTGTC
GCCCTTATTCCCTTTTTTGCGGCATTTTGCCTTCCTGTTTTTGCTCACCCAGAAACGCTGGTGAAAGTAA
AAGATGCTGAAGATCAGTTGGGTGCACGAGTGGGTTACATCGAACTGGATCTCAACAGCGGTAAGATCCT
TGAGAGTTTTCGCCCCGAAGAACGTTTTCCAATGATGAGCACTTTTAAAGTTCTGCTATGTGGCGCGGTA
TTATCCCGTATTGACGCCGGGCAAGAGCAACTCGGTCGCCGCATACACTATTCTCAGAATGACTTGGTTG
AGTACTCACCAGTCACAGAAAAGCATCTTACGGATGGCATGACAGTAAGAGAATTATGCAGTGCTGCCAT
AACCATGAGTGATAACACTGCGGCCAACTTACTTCTGACAACGATCGGAGGACCGAAGGAGCTAACCGCT
TTTTTGCACAACATGGGGGATCATGTAACTCGCCTTGATCGTTGGGAACCGGAGCTGAATGAAGCCATAC
CAAACGACGAGCGTGACACCACGATGCCTGTAGCAATGGCAACAACGTTGCGCAAACTATTAACTGGCGA
ACTACTTACTCTAGCTTCCCGGCAACAATTAATAGACTGGATGGAGGCGGATAAAGTTGCAGGACCACTT
CTGCGCTCGGCCCTTCCGGCTGGCTGGTTTATTGCTGATAAATCTGGAGCCGGTGAGCGTGGGTCTCGCG
GTATCATTGCAGCACTGGGGCCAGATGGTAAGCCCTCCCGTATCGTAGTTATCTACACGACGGGGAGTCA
GGCAACTATGGATGAACGAAATAGACAGATCGCTGAGATAGGTGCCTCACTGATTAAGCATTGGTAACTG
TCAGACCAAGTTTACTCATATATACTTTAGATTGATTTAAAACTTCATTTTTAATTTAAAAGGATCTAGG
TGAAGATCCTTTTTGATAATCTCATGACCAAAATCCCTTAACGTGAGTTTTCGTTCCACTGAGCGTCAGA
CCCCGTAGAAAAGATCAAAGGATCTTCTTGAGATCCTTTTTTTCTGCGCGTAATCTGCTGCTTGCAAACA
AAAAAACCACCGCTACCAGCGGTGGTTTGTTTGCCGGATCAAGAGCTACCAACTCTTTTTCCGAAGGTAA
CTGGCTTCAGCAGAGCGCAGATACCAAATACTGTTCTTCTAGTGTAGCCGTAGTTAGGCCACCACTTCAA
GAACTCTGTAGCACCGCCTACATACCTCGCTCTGCTAATCCTGTTACCAGTGGCTGCTGCCAGTGGCGAT
AAGTCGTGTCTTACCGGGTTGGACTCAAGACGATAGTTACCGGATAAGGCGCAGCGGTCGGGCTGAACGG
GGGGTTCGTGCACACAGCCCAGCTTGGAGCGAACGACCTACACCGAACTGAGATACCTACAGCGTGAGCT
ATGAGAAAGCGCCACGCTTCCCGAAGGGAGAAAGGCGGACAGGTATCCGGTAAGCGGCAGGGTCGGAACA
GGAGAGCGCACGAGGGAGCTTCCAGGGGGAAACGCCTGGTATCTTTATAGTCCTGTCGGGTTTCGCCACC
TCTGACTTGAGCGTCGATTTTTGTGATGCTCGTCAGGGGGGCGGAGCCTATGGAAAAACGCCAGCAACGC
GGCCTTTTTACGGTTCCTGGCCTTTTGCTGGCCTTTTGCTCACATGTTCTTTCCTGCGTTATCCCCTGAT
TCTGTGGATAACCGTATTACCGCCTTTGAGTGAGCTGATACCGCTCGCCGCAGCCGAACGACCGAGCGCA
GCGAGTCAGTGAGCGAGGAAGCGGAAGAGCGCCCAATACGCAAACCGCCTCTCCCCGCGCGTTGGCCGAT
TCATTAATGCAGCTGGCACGACAGGTTTCCCGACTGGAAAGCGGGCAGTGAGCGCAACGCAATTAATGTG
AGTTAGCTCACTCATTAGGCACCCCAGGCTTTACACTTTATGCTTCCGGCTCGTATGTTGTGTGGAATTG
TGAGCGGATAACAATTTCACACAGGAAACAGCTATGACCATGATTACGCCAAGCGCGCAATTAACCCTCA
CTAAAGGGAACAAAAGCTGGAGCTGCAAGCTTAA
